Addgene plasmid #64629: TGFbetaR1 (T204D)-pcw107-V5
Purpose: when used to produce lentivirus, express physiological levels of insert
Depositing lab: David Sabatini & Kris Wood. Depositing organization: Whitehead Institute for Biomedical Research. Publication: Systematic identification of signaling pathways with potential to confer anticancer drug resistance. Martz CA, Ottina KA, Singleton KR, Jasper JS, Wardell SE, Peraza-Penton A, Anderson GR, Winter PS, Wang T, Alley HM, Kwong LN, Cooper ZA, Tetzlaff M, Chen PL, Rathmell JC, Flaherty KT, Wargo JA, McDonnell DP, Sabatini DM, Wood KC. Sci Signal. 2014 Dec 23;7(357):ra121. doi: 10.1126/scisignal.aaa1877. PubMed 25538079.
Backbone
  Vector backbone: pcw107 (V5)
  Backbone manufacturer: John Doench/Kathleen Ottina
  Backbone size w/o insert (bp): 9240
  Vector type: Lentiviral
  Selectable markers: Puromycin
Growth in bacteria
  Bacterial resistance: Ampicillin, 100 μg/mL
  Growth temperature: 37°C
  Growth strain: Stbl3
  Copy number: Unknown
Gene/Insert
  Gene/Insert name: TGFBR1 (transcript variant 1) (alt name: NM_004612.2)
  Species: H. sapiens (human)
  Insert size (bp): 1512
  Mutation: T204D
  Entrez Gene: TGFBR1 (a.k.a. AAT5, ACVRLK4, ALK-5, ALK5, ESS1, LDS1, LDS1A, LDS2A, MSSE, SKR4, TBR-i, TBRI, TGFR-1, tbetaR-I)
  Promoter: PGK
  Tag / fusion protein: V5 (C terminal on backbone)
  Cloning method: Gateway Cloning
  Sequencing primers: 5′ hPGK-F; 3′ WPRE-R
Resource information
  A portion of this plasmid was derived from a plasmid made by: Joan Massague (Addgene plasmid # 19162)
Terms and licenses: Academic/Nonprofit Terms; Industry Terms: Not Available to Industry
Depositor comments: ATAC (N-term barcode, 17 nt upstream of CDS start). Working name: CTK-K1-V5
How to cite: TGFbetaR1 (T204D)-pcw107-V5 was a gift from David Sabatini & Kris Wood (Addgene plasmid # 64629 ; http://n2t.net/addgene:64629 ; RRID:Addgene_64629)
