[The description below was written by a language model from this plasmid's Addgene catalogue record and the feature table of its GenBank file.]
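Description:
TGFbetaR1 (T204D)-pcw107-V5 is a lentiviral expression plasmid built on the pcw107 (V5) backbone, which is about 9.2 kb without insert. It carries the human TGF-beta type I receptor (TGFBR1, also known as ALK5; transcript variant 1, roughly 1.5 kb). The plasmid is propagated in bacteria under ampicillin selection, and transduced mammalian cells are selected with puromycin. The open reading frame was introduced by Gateway recombination and is driven by the PGK promoter, a moderate-strength constitutive promoter. This fits the stated aim of expressing the insert at roughly physiological levels once the plasmid is packaged into lentivirus. A V5 epitope tag supplied by the backbone is fused to the C terminus of the receptor, allowing detection with anti-V5 antibodies. The listed 3′ sequencing primer implies that a WPRE lies downstream of the cassette, although no such feature is annotated.

The insert carries the T204D substitution, which is generally described as a constitutively activating mutation of this receptor kinase, so the construct can switch on TGF-beta signalling without ligand. The depositor also notes a short four-nucleotide barcode 17 nt upstream of the coding start. The associated publication describes a systematic screen for signalling pathways able to confer resistance to anticancer drugs, and the receptor sequence was derived in part from an earlier deposited plasmid.

The sequence record held for this plasmid is a partial 744 bp read. It annotates only the V5 tag (on the reverse strand) and the adjacent attB2 Gateway site, which confirms the insert–tag junction. The LTRs, packaging elements, promoter, resistance genes and origin are not documented in the feature table.
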