LOCUS       Exported 744 bp ds-DNA linear SYN 21-JUN-2021
DEFINITION  when used to produce lentivirus, express physiological levels of
            insert .
ACCESSION   .
VERSION     .
KEYWORDS    TGFbetaR1 (T204D)-pcw107-V5
SOURCE      synthetic DNA construct
  ORGANISM  synthetic DNA construct
REFERENCE   1 (bases 1 to 744)
  AUTHORS   Martz CA, Ottina KA, Singleton KR, Jasper JS, Wardell SE,
            Peraza-Penton A, Anderson GR, Winter PS, Wang T, Alley HM, Kwong LN,
            Cooper ZA, Tetzlaff M, Chen PL, Rathmell JC, Flaherty KT, Wargo JA,
            McDonnell DP, Sabatini DM, Wood KC
  TITLE     Systematic identification of signaling pathways with potential to
            confer anticancer drug resistance.
  JOURNAL   Sci Signal. 2014 Dec 23;7(357):ra121. doi:
            10.1126/scisignal.aaa1877.
  PUBMED    25538079
REFERENCE   2 (bases 1 to 744)
  AUTHORS   .
  TITLE     Direct Submission
  JOURNAL   Exported Jun 21, 2021 from SnapGene Server 1.1.58
            http://www.snapgene.com
FEATURES             Location/Qualifiers
     source          1..744
                     /organism="synthetic DNA construct"
                     /mol_type="other DNA"
     CDS             complement(39..80)
                     /codon_start=1
                     /product="epitope tag from simian virus 5"
                     /label=V5 tag
                     /translation="GKPIPNPLLGLDST"
     protein_bind    88..112
                     /gene="mutant version of attB"
                     /label=attB2
                     /bound_moiety="BP Clonase(TM)"
                     /note="recombination site for the Gateway(R) BP reaction"
ORIGIN
        1 tccagaggtt gattgtcgac ttaacgcggt cattactacg tagaatcgag accgaggaga
       61 gggttaggga taggcttacc accggtaacc actttgtaca agaaagttgg caacattttg
      121 atgccttcct gttgactgag ttgcgataat gttttcttaa tccgcaatgc tgtaagccta
      181 gctgctccat tggcatacca acattctctc ataattttag ccattactct caaggcttca
      241 cagctctgcc atctgtttgg gatatttggc cttaacttct gttcacaaac aacttttctc
      301 atttcttcaa ctgatgggtc agaaggtaca agatcataat aaggcagttg gtaatcttca
      361 tgaattccac caatggaaca tcgtcgagca atttcccaga atactaagcc cattgcatag
      421 atgtcagcac gtttgaagga ttcaaaatgt ttcatattta tggaatcatc gagaacttca
      481 ggggccatgt acctttttgt tcccactctg tggtttggag caatatcaat ggtatctgtg
      541 gctgaatcat gtcttactgc cagtcctaag tctgcaatac agcaagttcc attcttcttt
      601 accaagatat tctttgattt caaatctcta tgagcaatgg ctggctttcc ttgggtacca
      661 acaatctcca tgtgaagatg ggcaagaccg ctcgccgtgg acagagcaag ttttatcatt
      721 ccttccacag taactgtgta tctg
//
