>Addgene plasmid #64629 | TGFbetaR1 (T204D)-pcw107-V5 | depositor partial sequence | sequence record 108698 | Depositor Insert Sequence
ATGGAGGCGGCGGTCGCTGCTCCGCGTCCCCGGCTGCTCCTCCTCGTGCTGGCGGCGGCGGCGGCGGCGG
CGGCGGCGCTGCTCCCGGGGGCGACGGCGTTACAGTGTTTCTGCCACCTCTGTACAAAAGACAATTTTAC
TTGTGTGACAGATGGGCTCTGCTTTGTCTCTGTCACAGAGACCACAGACAAAGTTATACACAACAGCATG
TGTATAGCTGAAATTGACTTAATTCCTCGAGATAGGCCGTTTGTATGTGCACCCTCTTCAAAAACTGGGT
CTGTGACTACAACATATTGCTGCAATCAGGACCATTGCAATAAAATAGAACTTCCAACTACTGTAAAGTC
ATCACCTGGCCTTGGTCCTGTGGAACTGGCAGCTGTCATTGCTGGACCAGTGTGCTTCGTCTGCATCTCA
CTCATGTTGATGGTCTATATCTGCCACAACCGCACTGTCATTCACCATCGAGTGCCAAATGAAGAGGACC
CTTCATTAGATCGCCCTTTTATTTCAGAGGGTACTACGTTGAAAGACTTAATTTATGATATGACAACGTC
AGGTTCTGGCTCAGGTTTACCATTGCTTGTTCAGAGAACAATTGCGAGAGATATTGTGTTACAAGAAAGC
ATTGGCAAAGGTCGATTTGGAGAAGTTTGGAGAGGAAAGTGGCGGGGAGAAGAAGTTGCTGTTAAGATAT
TCTCCTCTAGAGAAGAACGTTCGTGGTTCCGTGAGGCAGAGATTTATCAAACTGTAATGTTACGTCATGA
AAACATCCTGGGATTTATAGCAGCAGACAATAAAGACAATGGTACTTGGACTCAGCTCTGGTTGGTGTCA
GATTATCATGAGCATGGATCTCTTTTTGATTACTTAAACAGATACACAGTTACTGTGGAAGGAATGATAA
AACTTGCTCTGTCCACGGCGAGCGGTCTTGCCCATCTTCACATGGAGATTGTTGGTACCCAAGGAAAGCC
AGCCATTGCTCATAGAGATTTGAAATCAAAGAATATCTTGGTAAAGAAGAATGGAACTTGCTGTATTGCA
GACTTAGGACTGGCAGTAAGACATGATTCAGCCACAGATACCATTGATATTGCTCCAAACCACAGAGTGG
GAACAAAAAGGTACATGGCCCCTGAAGTTCTCGATGATTCCATAAATATGAAACATTTTGAATCCTTCAA
ACGTGCTGACATCTATGCAATGGGCTTAGTATTCTGGGAAATTGCTCGACGATGTTCCATTGGTGGAATT
CATGAAGATTACCAACTGCCTTATTATGATCTTGTACCTTCTGACCCATCAGTTGAAGAAATGAGAAAAG
TTGTTTGTGAACAGAAGTTAAGGCCAAATATCCCAAACAGATGGCAGAGCTGTGAAGCCTTGAGAGTAAT
GGCTAAAATTATGAGAGAATGTTGGTATGCCAATGGAGCAGCTAGGCTTACAGCATTGCGGATTAAGAAA
ACATTATCGCAACTCAGTCAACAGGAAGGCATCAAAATGTAA
