>Addgene plasmid #64629 | TGFbetaR1 (T204D)-pcw107-V5 | addgene partial sequence | sequence record 110844 | hPGK-F 5'-GTGTTCCGCATTCTGCAAG-3'
TCACCGACCTCTCTCCCCAGGGGCTAGCATCGATGGATCAACAAGTTTGTACAAAAAAGTTGGCATACGC
GGCGGCGGCACCATGGAGGCGGCGGTCGCTGCTCCGCGTCCCCGGCTGCTCCTCCTCGTGCTGGCGGCGG
CGGCGGCGGCGGCGGCGGCGCTGCTCCCGGGGGCGACGGCGTTACAGTGTTTCTGCCACCTCTGTACAAA
AGACAATTTTACTTGTGTGACAGATGGGCTCTGCTTTGTCTCTGTCACAGAGACCACAGACAAAGTTATA
CACAACAGCATGTGTATAGCTGAAATTGACTTAATTCCTCGAGATAGGCCGTTTGTATGTGCACCCTCTT
CAAAAACTGGGTCTGTGACTACAACATATTGCTGCAATCAGGACCATTGCAATAAAATAGAACTTCCAAC
TACTGTAAAGTCATCACCTGGCCTTGGTCCTGTGGAACTGGCAGCTGTCATTGCTGGACCAGTGTGCTTC
GTCTGCATCTCACTCATGTTGATGGTCTATATCTGCCACAACCGCACTGTCATTCACCATCGAGTGCCAA
ATGAAGAGGACCCTTCATTAGATCGCCCTTTTATTTCAGAGGGTACTACGTTGAAAGACTTAATTTATGA
TATGACAACGTCAGGTTCTGGCTCAGGTTTACCATTGCTTGTTCAGAGAACAATTGCGAGAGATATTGTG
TTACAAG
